Addgene plasmid #193604: pXPR_003 sgSMARCA4 guide 1
Purpose: SMARCA4 knockout
Depositing lab: William Hahn. Depositing organization: Dana-Farber Cancer Institute. Publication: Systematic interrogation of tumor cell resistance to CAR T cell therapy in pancreatic cancer. Hagel KR, Arafeh R, Gang S, Arnoff TE, Larson RC, Doench JG, Mathewson ND, Wucherpfennig KW, Maus MV, Hahn WC. Cancer Res. 2022 Dec 22:CAN-22-2245. doi: 10.1158/0008-5472.CAN-22-2245. PubMed 36548402.
Backbone
  Vector backbone: pXPR_003
  Vector type: Lentiviral
  Selectable markers: Puromycin
Growth in bacteria
  Bacterial resistance: Ampicillin, 100 μg/mL
  Growth temperature: 30°C
  Growth strain: NEB Stable
  Copy number: High Copy
Gene/Insert
  Gene/Insert name: sgSMARCA4 guide 1
  gRNA/shRNA sequence: GGGCGTACGAGTTTGACAAG
  Species: H. sapiens (human)
  Entrez Gene: SMARCA4 (a.k.a. BAF190, BAF190A, BRG1, CSS4, MRD16, OTSC12, RTPS2, SNF2, SNF2-beta, SNF2L4, SNF2LB, SWI2, hSNF2b)
  Cloning method: Restriction Enzyme; 5′ cloning site Unknown (unknown if destroyed); 3′ cloning site Unknown (unknown if destroyed)
Terms and licenses: Academic/Nonprofit Terms; Industry Terms: Not Available to Industry
How to cite: pXPR_003 sgSMARCA4 guide 1 was a gift from William Hahn (Addgene plasmid # 193604 ; http://n2t.net/addgene:193604 ; RRID:Addgene_193604)
