[The description below was written by a language model from this plasmid's Addgene catalogue record and pLannotate feature annotations shown in this document.]
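Description:
pXPR_003 sgSMARCA4 guide 1 is a lentiviral single-guide RNA expression plasmid built on the pXPR_003 backbone and intended for CRISPR knockout of human SMARCA4 (also known as BRG1), a SWI/SNF chromatin-remodelling ATPase. In bacteria it is maintained through a high-copy ColE1/pUC-type origin with ampicillin resistance (AmpR). An f1 origin and remnants of a lacZα/lac promoter cloning region flanked by T3 and T7 promoters are also annotated, carried over from the parental plasmid.

The viral portion has a third-generation, self-inactivating layout. An RSV promoter fused to a truncated HIV-1 5' LTR drives transcription of the genomic RNA in packaging cells. This is followed by the Ψ packaging signal with a gag fragment, the Rev response element for nuclear export, and an env fragment. The 3' LTR carries the ΔU3 deletion, which disables LTR promoter activity after integration, and it is followed by an SV40 poly(A) signal and SV40 origin.

Between the LTRs, a human U6 RNA polymerase III promoter transcribes the SMARCA4-targeting spacer joined to the Streptococcus pyogenes Cas9 guide RNA scaffold. Downstream lie a cPPT/CTS element and a separate cassette in which the EF-1α core promoter with its intron A drives puromycin N-acetyltransferase. A WPRE follows to enhance transcript expression. No Cas9 coding sequence is annotated, so the nuclease must be supplied separately, for example from cells already expressing Cas9.

Transduced cells can be selected with puromycin. The associated study examined tumour cell resistance to CAR T cell therapy in pancreatic cancer, which suggests the construct served for single-gene knockout in that setting. The record does not give the cloning sites used to insert the guide.
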