Features (pLannotate 1.2.2; 29 found; start..end, strand, type, name):
      3..158     +  CDS            env (fragment): ENV_HV1H2 - Experimental evidence at protein level: Swiss-Prot protein existence level 1. [Transmembrane protein gp41]: Acts as a class I viral fusion protein. Under the current model, the protein has at least 3 conformational states: pre-fusion native state, pre-hairpin intermediate state, and post-fusion hairpin state. During fusion of viral and target intracellular membranes, the coiled coil regions (heptad repeats) assume a trimer-of-hairpins structure, positioning the fusion peptide in close proximity to the C-terminal region of the ectodomain. The formation of this structure appears to d
    162..402     +  promoter       U6 promoter: RNA polymerase III promoter for human U6 snRNA
    432..507     +  misc_RNA       gRNA scaffold: guide RNA scaffold for the Streptococcus pyogenes CRISPR/Cas9 system
    563..680     +  misc_feature   cPPT/CTS: central polypurine tract and central termination sequence of HIV-1
    746..812     +  CDS            small t antigen (fragment): SV40 (simian virus 40) small t antigen
    838..1049    +  promoter       EF-1α core promoter: core promoter for human elongation factor EF-1α
   1050..1988    +  intron         EF-1α intron A: intron upstream of the start codon of human EF-1α
   2010..2609    +  CDS            PuroR (fragment): puromycin N-acetyltransferase; pac from Streptomyces; confers resistance to puromycin
   2625..3213    +  misc_feature   WPRE: woodchuck hepatitis virus posttranscriptional regulatory element
   3264..3283    +  misc_feature   cPPT/CTS (fragment): central polypurine tract and central termination sequence of HIV-1
   3285..3518    +  LTR            3' LTR (ΔU3): self-inactivating 3' long terminal repeat (LTR) from HIV-1
   3596..3717    +  polyA_signal   SV40 poly(A) signal: SV40 polyadenylation signal
   3757..3892    +  rep_origin     SV40 ori: SV40 origin of replication
   3913..3931    -  promoter       T7 promoter: promoter for bacteriophage T7 RNA polymerase
   3939..4094    +  CDS            lacZα (fragment): LacZα fragment of β-galactosidase; lacZ fragment
   4099..4527    +  rep_origin     f1 ori (sequence partly withheld): f1 bacteriophage origin of replication; arrow indicates direction of (+) strand synthesis
   4580..4684    +  promoter       AmpR promoter: bla
   4685..5545    +  CDS            AmpR: β-lactamase; bla; confers resistance to ampicillin, carbenicillin, and related antibiotics
   5716..6304    +  rep_origin     ori: high-copy-number ColE1/pMB1/pBR322/pUC origin of replication
   6487..6579    +  CDS            lacI (fragment): lac repressor; lacI; The lac repressor binds to the lac operator to inhibit transcription in E. coli. This inhibition can be relieved by adding lactose or isopropyl-β-D-thiogalactopyranoside (IPTG).
   6592..6613    +  protein_bind   CAP binding site: CAP binding activates transcription in the presence of cAMP. E. coli catabolite activator protein
   6628..6658    +  promoter       lac promoter: promoter for the E. coli lac operon
   6666..6682    +  protein_bind   lac operator: The lac repressor binds to the lac operator to inhibit transcription in E. coli. This inhibition can be relieved by adding lactose or isopropyl-β-D-thiogalactopyranoside (IPTG). lac repressor encoded by lacI
   6727..6745    +  promoter       T3 promoter: promoter for bacteriophage T3 RNA polymerase
   6773..6999    +  promoter       RSV promoter: Rous sarcoma virus enhancer/promoter
   7000..7180    +  LTR            5' LTR (truncated): truncated 5' long terminal repeat (LTR) from HIV-1
   7227..7352    +  misc_feature   HIV-1 Ψ: packaging signal of human immunodeficiency virus type 1
   7336..7699    +  CDS            HIV-1 gag (fragment): gag protein from human immunodeficiency virus 1; gag
   7845..8078    +  misc_feature   RRE: The Rev response element (RRE) of HIV-1 allows for Rev-dependent mRNA export from the nucleus to the cytoplasm.
>Addgene plasmid #193604 | pXPR_003 sgSMARCA4 guide 1 | addgene full sequence | sequence record 380081 | Addgene NGS Result
TAACAAATTGGCTGTGGTATATAAAATTATTCATAATGATAGTAGGAGGCTTGGTAGGTTTAAGAATAGT
TTTTGCTGTACTTTCTATAGTGAATAGAGTTAGGCAGGGATATTCACCATTATCGTTTCAGACCCACCTC
CCAACCCCGAGGGGACCCAGAGAGGGCCTATTTCCCATGATTCCTTCATATTTGCATATACGATACAAGG
CTGTTAGAGAGATAATTAGAATTAATTTGACTGTAAACACAAAGATATTAGTACAAAATACGTGACGTAG
AAAGTAATAATTTCTTGGGTAGTTTGCAGTTTTAAAATTATGTTTTAAAATGGACTATCATATGCTTACC
GTAACTTGAAAGTATTTCGATTTCTTGGCTTTATATATCTTGTGGAAAGGACGAAACACCGGGGCGTACG
AGTTTGACAAGGTTTTAGAGCTAGAAATAGCAAGTTAAAATAAGGCTAGTCCGTTATCAACTTGAAAAAG
TGGCACCGAGTCGGTGCTTTTTTAAGCTTGGCGTAACTAGATCTTGAGACAAATGGCAGTATTCATCCAC
AATTTTAAAAGAAAAGGGGGGATTGGGGGGTACAGTGCAGGGGAAAGAATAGTAGACATAATAGCAACAG
ACATACAAACTAAAGAATTACAAAAACAAATTACAAAAATTCAAAATTTTCGGGTTTATTACAGGGACAG
CAGAGATCCACTTTGGCGCCGGCTCGAGGGGGCCCGGGTGCAAAGATGGATAAAGTTTTAAACAGAGAGG
AATCTTTGCAGCTAATGGACCTTCTAGGTCTTGAAAGGAGTGGGAATTGGCTCCGGTGCCCGTCAGTGGG
CAGAGCGCACATCGCCCACAGTCCCCGAGAAGTTGGGGGGAGGGGTCGGCAATTGATCCGGTGCCTAGAG
AAGGTGGCGCGGGGTAAACTGGGAAAGTGATGTCGTGTACTGGCTCCGCCTTTTTCCCGAGGGTGGGGGA
GAACCGTATATAAGTGCAGTAGTCGCCGTGAACGTTCTTTTTCGCAACGGGTTTGCCGCCAGAACACAGG
TAAGTGCCGTGTGTGGTTCCCGCGGGCCTGGCCTCTTTACGGGTTATGGCCCTTGCGTGCCTTGAATTAC
TTCCACCTGGCTGCAGTACGTGATTCTTGATCCCGAGCTTCGGGTTGGAAGTGGGTGGGAGAGTTCGAGG
CCTTGCGCTTAAGGAGCCCCTTCGCCTCGTGCTTGAGTTGAGGCCTGGCCTGGGCGCTGGGGCCGCCGCG
TGCGAATCTGGTGGCACCTTCGCGCCTGTCTCGCTGCTTTCGATAAGTCTCTAGCCATTTAAAATTTTTG
ATGACCTGCTGCGACGCTTTTTTTCTGGCAAGATAGTCTTGTAAATGCGGGCCAAGATCTGCACACTGGT
ATTTCGGTTTTTGGGGCCGCGGGCGGCGACGGGGCCCGTGCGTCCCAGCGCACATGTTCGGCGAGGCGGG
GCCTGCGAGCGCGGCCACCGAGAATCGGACGGGGGTAGTCTCAAGCTGGCCGGCCTGCTCTGGTGCCTGG
CCTCGCGCCGCCGTGTATCGCCCCGCCCTGGGCGGCAAGGCTGGCCCGGTCGGCACCAGTTGCGTGAGCG
GAAAGATGGCCGCTTCCCGGCCCTGCTGCAGGGAGCTCAAAATGGAGGACGCGGCGCTCGGGAGAGCGGG
CGGGTGAGTCACCCACACAAAGGAAAAGGGCCTTTCCGTCCTCAGCCGTCGCTTCATGTGACTCCACGGA
GTACCGGGCGCCGTCCAGGCACCTCGATTAGTTCTCGAGCTTTTGGAGTACGTCGTCTTTAGGTTGGGGG
GAGGGGTTTTATGCGATGGAGTTTCCCCACACTGAGTGGGTGGAGACTGAAGTTAGGCCAGCTTGGCACT
TGATGTAATTCTCCTTGGAATTTGCCCTTTTTGAGTTTGGATCTTGGTTCATTCTCAAGCCTCAGACAGT
GGTTCAAAGTTTTTTTCTTCCATTTCAGGTGTCGTGACGTACGGCCACCATGACCGAGTACAAGCCCACG
GTGCGCCTCGCCACCCGCGACGACGTCCCCAGGGCCGTACGCACCCTCGCCGCCGCGTTCGCCGACTACC
CCGCCACGCGCCACACCGTCGATCCGGACCGCCACATCGAGCGGGTCACCGAGCTGCAAGAACTCTTCCT
CACGCGCGTCGGGCTCGACATCGGCAAGGTGTGGGTCGCGGACGACGGCGCCGCCGTGGCGGTCTGGACC
ACGCCGGAGAGCGTCGAAGCGGGGGCGGTGTTCGCCGAGATCGGCCCGCGCATGGCCGAGTTGAGCGGTT
CCCGGCTGGCCGCGCAGCAACAGATGGAAGGCCTCCTGGCGCCGCACCGGCCCAAGGAGCCCGCGTGGTT
CCTGGCCACCGTCGGAGTCTCGCCCGACCACCAGGGCAAGGGTCTGGGCAGCGCCGTCGTGCTCCCCGGA
GTGGAGGCGGCCGAGCGCGCCGGGGTGCCCGCCTTCCTGGAGACCTCCGCGCCCCGCAACCTCCCCTTCT
ACGAGCGGCTCGGCTTCACCGTCACCGCCGACGTCGAGGTGCCCGAAGGACCGCGCACCTGGTGCATGAC
CCGCAAGCCCGGTGCCTGAACGCGTTAAGTCGACAATCAACCTCTGGATTACAAAATTTGTGAAAGATTG
ACTGGTATTCTTAACTATGTTGCTCCTTTTACGCTATGTGGATACGCTGCTTTAATGCCTTTGTATCATG
CTATTGCTTCCCGTATGGCTTTCATTTTCTCCTCCTTGTATAAATCCTGGTTGCTGTCTCTTTATGAGGA
GTTGTGGCCCGTTGTCAGGCAACGTGGCGTGGTGTGCACTGTGTTTGCTGACGCAACCCCCACTGGTTGG
GGCATTGCCACCACCTGTCAGCTCCTTTCCGGGACTTTCGCTTTCCCCCTCCCTATTGCCACGGCGGAAC
TCATCGCCGCCTGCCTTGCCCGCTGCTGGACAGGGGCTCGGCTGTTGGGCACTGACAATTCCGTGGTGTT
GTCGGGGAAATCATCGTCCTTTCCTTGGCTGCTCGCCTGTGTTGCCACCTGGATTCTGCGCGGGACGTCC
TTCTGCTACGTCCCTTCGGCCCTCAATCCAGCGGACCTTCCTTCCCGCGGCCTGCTGCCGGCTCTGCGGC
CTCTTCCGCGTCTTCGCCTTCGCCCTCAGACGAGTCGGATCTCCCTTTGGGCCGCCTCCCCGCGTCGACT
TTAAGACCAATGACTTACAAGGCAGCTGTAGATCTTAGCCACTTTTTAAAAGAAAAGGGGGGACTGGAAG
GGCTAATTCACTCCCAACGAAGACAAGATCTGCTTTTTGCTTGTACTGGGTCTCTCTGGTTAGACCAGAT
CTGAGCCTGGGAGCTCTCTGGCTAACTAGGGAACCCACTGCTTAAGCCTCAATAAAGCTTGCCTTGAGTG
CTTCAAGTAGTGTGTGCCCGTCTGTTGTGTGACTCTGGTAACTAGAGATCCCTCAGACCCTTTTAGTCAG
TGTGGAAAATCTCTAGCAGTACGTATAGTAGTTCATGTCATCTTATTATTCAGTATTTATAACTTGCAAA
GAAATGAATATCAGAGAGTGAGAGGAACTTGTTTATTGCAGCTTATAATGGTTACAAATAAAGCAATAGC
ATCACAAATTTCACAAATAAAGCATTTTTTTCACTGCATTCTAGTTGTGGTTTGTCCAAACTCATCAATG
TATCTTATCATGTCTGGCTCTAGCTATCCCGCCCCTAACTCCGCCCATCCCGCCCCTAACTCCGCCCAGT
TCCGCCCATTCTCCGCCCCATGGCTGACTAATTTTTTTTATTTATGCAGAGGCCGAGGCCGCCTCGGCCT
CTGAGCTATTCCAGAAGTAGTGAGGAGGCTTTTTTGGAGGCCTAGGGACGTACCCAATTCGCCCTATAGT
GAGTCGTATTACGCGCGCTCACTGGCCGTCGTTTTACAACGTCGTGACTGGGAAAACCCTGGCGTTACCC
AACTTAATCGCCTTGCAGCACATCCCCCTTTCGCCAGCTGGCGTAATAGCGAAGAGGCCCGCACCGATCG
CCCTTCCCAACAGTTGCGCAGCCTGAATGGCGAATGGG
[124 nt withheld, positions 4099-4222]
C
[91 nt withheld, positions 4224-4314]
A
[49 nt withheld, positions 4316-4364]
CCTTTGACGTTGGAGTCCACGTTCTTT
[37 nt withheld, positions 4392-4428]
ACCCTATCTCGGTCTATTCTTTTGATTTATAAGGGATTTTGCCGATTTCGGCCTATTGGTTAAAAAATGA
GCTGATTTAACAAAAATTTAACGCGAATTTTAACAAAATATTAACGCTTACAATTTAGGTGGCACTTTTC
GGGGAAATGTGCGCGGAACCCCTATTTGTTTATTTTTCTAAATACATTCAAATATGTATCCGCTCATGAG
ACAATAACCCTGATAAATGCTTCAATAATATTGAAAAAGGAAGAGTATGAGTATTCAACATTTCCGTGTC
GCCCTTATTCCCTTTTTTGCGGCATTTTGCCTTCCTGTTTTTGCTCACCCAGAAACGCTGGTGAAAGTAA
AAGATGCTGAAGATCAGTTGGGTGCACGAGTGGGTTACATCGAACTGGATCTCAACAGCGGTAAGATCCT
TGAGAGTTTTCGCCCCGAAGAACGTTTTCCAATGATGAGCACTTTTAAAGTTCTGCTATGTGGCGCGGTA
TTATCCCGTATTGACGCCGGGCAAGAGCAACTCGGTCGCCGCATACACTATTCTCAGAATGACTTGGTTG
AGTACTCACCAGTCACAGAAAAGCATCTTACGGATGGCATGACAGTAAGAGAATTATGCAGTGCTGCCAT
AACCATGAGTGATAACACTGCGGCCAACTTACTTCTGACAACGATCGGAGGACCGAAGGAGCTAACCGCT
TTTTTGCACAACATGGGGGATCATGTAACTCGCCTTGATCGTTGGGAACCGGAGCTGAATGAAGCCATAC
CAAACGACGAGCGTGACACCACGATGCCTGTAGCAATGGCAACAACGTTGCGCAAACTATTAACTGGCGA
ACTACTTACTCTAGCTTCCCGGCAACAATTAATAGACTGGATGGAGGCGGATAAAGTTGCAGGACCACTT
CTGCGCTCGGCCCTTCCGGCTGGCTGGTTTATTGCTGATAAATCTGGAGCCGGTGAGCGTGGGTCTCGCG
GTATCATTGCAGCACTGGGGCCAGATGGTAAGCCCTCCCGTATCGTAGTTATCTACACGACGGGGAGTCA
GGCAACTATGGATGAACGAAATAGACAGATCGCTGAGATAGGTGCCTCACTGATTAAGCATTGGTAACTG
TCAGACCAAGTTTACTCATATATACTTTAGATTGATTTAAAACTTCATTTTTAATTTAAAAGGATCTAGG
TGAAGATCCTTTTTGATAATCTCATGACCAAAATCCCTTAACGTGAGTTTTCGTTCCACTGAGCGTCAGA
CCCCGTAGAAAAGATCAAAGGATCTTCTTGAGATCCTTTTTTTCTGCGCGTAATCTGCTGCTTGCAAACA
AAAAAACCACCGCTACCAGCGGTGGTTTGTTTGCCGGATCAAGAGCTACCAACTCTTTTTCCGAAGGTAA
CTGGCTTCAGCAGAGCGCAGATACCAAATACTGTTCTTCTAGTGTAGCCGTAGTTAGGCCACCACTTCAA
GAACTCTGTAGCACCGCCTACATACCTCGCTCTGCTAATCCTGTTACCAGTGGCTGCTGCCAGTGGCGAT
AAGTCGTGTCTTACCGGGTTGGACTCAAGACGATAGTTACCGGATAAGGCGCAGCGGTCGGGCTGAACGG
GGGGTTCGTGCACACAGCCCAGCTTGGAGCGAACGACCTACACCGAACTGAGATACCTACAGCGTGAGCT
ATGAGAAAGCGCCACGCTTCCCGAAGGGAGAAAGGCGGACAGGTATCCGGTAAGCGGCAGGGTCGGAACA
GGAGAGCGCACGAGGGAGCTTCCAGGGGGAAACGCCTGGTATCTTTATAGTCCTGTCGGGTTTCGCCACC
TCTGACTTGAGCGTCGATTTTTGTGATGCTCGTCAGGGGGGCGGAGCCTATGGAAAAACGCCAGCAACGC
GGCCTTTTTACGGTTCCTGGCCTTTTGCTGGCCTTTTGCTCACATGTTCTTTCCTGCGTTATCCCCTGAT
TCTGTGGATAACCGTATTACCGCCTTTGAGTGAGCTGATACCGCTCGCCGCAGCCGAACGACCGAGCGCA
GCGAGTCAGTGAGCGAGGAAGCGGAAGAGCGCCCAATACGCAAACCGCCTCTCCCCGCGCGTTGGCCGAT
TCATTAATGCAGCTGGCACGACAGGTTTCCCGACTGGAAAGCGGGCAGTGAGCGCAACGCAATTAATGTG
AGTTAGCTCACTCATTAGGCACCCCAGGCTTTACACTTTATGCTTCCGGCTCGTATGTTGTGTGGAATTG
TGAGCGGATAACAATTTCACACAGGAAACAGCTATGACCATGATTACGCCAAGCGCGCAATTAACCCTCA
CTAAAGGGAACAAAAGCTGGAGCTGCAAGCTTAATGTAGTCTTATGCAATACTCTTGTAGTCTTGCAACA
TGGTAACGATGAGTTAGCAACATGCCTTACAAGGAGAGAAAAAGCACCGTGCATGCCGATTGGTGGAAGT
AAGGTGGTACGATCGTGCCTTATTAGGAAGGCAACAGACGGGTCTGACATGGATTGGACGAACCACTGAA
TTGCCGCATTGCAGAGATATTGTATTTAAGTGCCTAGCTCGATACATAAACGGGTCTCTCTGGTTAGACC
AGATCTGAGCCTGGGAGCTCTCTGGCTAACTAGGGAACCCACTGCTTAAGCCTCAATAAAGCTTGCCTTG
AGTGCTTCAAGTAGTGTGTGCCCGTCTGTTGTGTGACTCTGGTAACTAGAGATCCCTCAGACCCTTTTAG
TCAGTGTGGAAAATCTCTAGCAGTGGCGCCCGAACAGGGACTTGAAAGCGAAAGGGAAACCAGAGGAGCT
CTCTCGACGCAGGACTCGGCTTGCTGAAGCGCGCACGGCAAGAGGCGAGGGGCGGCGACTGGTGAGTACG
CCAAAAATTTTGACTAGCGGAGGCTAGAAGGAGAGAGATGGGTGCGAGAGCGTCAGTATTAAGCGGGGGA
GAATTAGATCGCGATGGGAAAAAATTCGGTTAAGGCCAGGGGGAAAGAAAAAATATAAATTAAAACATAT
AGTATGGGCAAGCAGGGAGCTAGAACGATTCGCAGTTAATCCTGGCCTGTTAGAAACATCAGAAGGCTGT
AGACAAATACTGGGACAGCTACAACCATCCCTTCAGACAGGATCAGAAGAACTTAGATCATTATATAATA
CAGTAGCAACCCTCTATTGTGTGCATCAAAGGATAGAGATAAAAGACACCAAGGAAGCTTTAGACAAGAT
AGAGGAAGAGCAAAACAAAAGTAAGACCACCGCACAGCAAGCGGCCGCTGATCTTCAGACCTGGAGGAGG
AGATATGAGGGACAATTGGAGAAGTGAATTATATAAATATAAAGTAGTAAAAATTGAACCATTAGGAGTA
GCACCCACCAAGGCAAAGAGAAGAGTGGTGCAGAGAGAAAAAAGAGCAGTGGGAATAGGAGCTTTGTTCC
TTGGGTTCTTGGGAGCAGCAGGAAGCACTATGGGCGCAGCGTCAATGACGCTGACGGTACAGGCCAGACA
ATTATTGTCTGGTATAGTGCAGCAGCAGAACAATTTGCTGAGGGCTATTGAGGCGCAACAGCATCTGTTG
CAACTCACAGTCTGGGGCATCAAGCAGCTCCAGGCAAGAATCCTGGCTGTGGAAAGATACCTAAAGGATC
AACAGCTCCTGGGGATTTGGGGTTGCTCTGGAAAACTCATTTGCACCACTGCTGTGCCTTGGAATGCTAG
TTGGAGTAATAAATCTCTGGAACAGATTTGGAATCACACGACCTGGATGGAGTGGGACAGAGAAATTAAC
AATTACACAAGCTTAATACACTCCTTAATTGAAGAATCGCAAAACCAGCAAGAAAAGAATGAACAAGAAT
TATTGGAATTAGATAAATGGGCAAGTTTGTGGAATTGGTTTAACA
